Addgene plasmid #132284: pDONR221_SLC4A5
Purpose: Gateway entry clone with codon-optimized ORF sequence for subcloning into custom expression vectors
Depositing lab: RESOLUTE Consortium & Giulio Superti-Furga. Depositing organization: CeMM Research Center for Molecular Medicine. Publication: The RESOLUTE consortium: unlocking SLC transporters for drug discovery. Superti-Furga G, Lackner D, Wiedmer T, Ingles-Prieto A, Barbosa B, Girardi E, Goldmann U, Gurtl B, Klavins K, Klimek C, Lindinger S, Lineiro-Retes E, Muller AC, Onstein S, Redinger G, Reil D, Sedlyarov V, Wolf G, Crawford M, Everley R, ... Steppan CM. Nat Rev Drug Discov. 2020 Jul;19(7):429-430. doi: 10.1038/d41573-020-00056-6. PubMed 32265506.
Backbone
  Vector backbone: pDONR221
  Backbone manufacturer: Thermo Fisher Scientific
  Backbone size w/o insert (bp): 2550
  Vector type: Mammalian Expression
Growth in bacteria
  Bacterial resistance: Kanamycin, 50 μg/mL
  Growth temperature: 37°C
  Growth strain: Stbl3
  Copy number: High Copy
Gene/Insert
  Gene/Insert name: SLC4A5 (alt name: NBC4)
  Species: H. sapiens (human)
  Insert size (bp): 3411
  Entrez Gene: SLC4A5 (a.k.a. NBC4, MGC129662)
  Cloning method: Gateway Cloning
  Sequencing primers: 5′ M13-fwd; 3′ M13-rev
Terms and licenses: Academic/Nonprofit Terms; Industry Terms
Depositor comments: For more information on the full Resolute plasmid collection, please see www.addgene.org/depositor-collections/re-solute/. Please provide your feedback on this plasmid to the RESOLUTE consortium by filling out their RESOLUTE repository feedback form: https://forms.office.com/Pages/ResponsePage.aspx?id=0e05yklzmkS7rjFGQL4N7z4feCLQvEJAmVcOCM_u885UN1JJRko0Ukg4TVQwNTZLOUxPQVJWT1NHUCQlQCN0PWcu
How to cite: pDONR221_SLC4A5 was a gift from RESOLUTE Consortium & Giulio Superti-Furga (Addgene plasmid # 132284 ; http://n2t.net/addgene:132284 ; RRID:Addgene_132284)
