[The description below was written by a language model from this plasmid's Addgene catalogue record and pLannotate feature annotations shown in this document.]
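Description:
pDONR221_SLC4A5 is a Gateway entry clone built on the pDONR221 backbone and carrying a codon-optimized open reading frame for human SLC4A5 (also known as NBC4), a member of the solute carrier family. The sequenced plasmid is about 6 kb. It is maintained in E. coli through a high-copy ColE1/pUC-type origin of replication and selected with kanamycin via an aminoglycoside phosphotransferase (KanR) gene.

The 3.4 kb SLC4A5 coding sequence sits between attL1 and attL2 recombination sites. These sites allow the ORF to be transferred directionally, by an LR Clonase reaction, into any attR-containing destination vector. Upstream of attL1 lie the rrnB T1 and T2 transcription terminators, which insulate the insert from read-through transcription in bacteria. A T7 promoter lies just beyond attL2, oriented back toward the insert. The short lacI and lacZα fragments picked up by annotation are backbone remnants rather than functional genes, and M13 forward and reverse priming sites flanking the cassette are listed for sequence verification.

Although the catalogue classifies the vector type as mammalian expression, no eukaryotic promoter, polyadenylation signal or epitope tag is annotated, so the plasmid is not itself an expression construct. It serves instead as a shuttle source of the ORF. Whether the ORF ends in a stop codon is not stated in the record. The plasmid belongs to a consortium collection of SLC transporter clones, and its stated purpose is subcloning the transporter into custom expression vectors.
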