Features (pLannotate 1.2.2; 10 found; start..end, strand, type, name):
    121..213     +  CDS            lacI (fragment): lac repressor; lacI; The lac repressor binds to the lac operator to inhibit transcription in E. coli. This inhibition can be relieved by adding lactose or isopropyl-β-D-thiogalactopyranoside (IPTG).
    268..295     -  terminator     rrnB T2 terminator: transcription terminator T2 from the E. coli rrnB gene
    427..470     +  terminator     rrnB T1 terminator: Escherichia coli rrnB; transcription terminator T1 from the E. coli rrnB gene
    517..553     -  CDS            lacZα (fragment): LacZα fragment of β-galactosidase; lacZ fragment
    569..668     +  protein_bind   attL1: mutant version of attL; recombination site for the Gateway® LR reaction LR Clonase™
    674..4084    +  CDS            SLC4A5: S4A5_HUMAN - Also known as NBC4 From Homo sapiens (Human).
   4086..4185    -  protein_bind   attL2: mutant version of attL; recombination site for the Gateway® LR reaction LR Clonase™
   4203..4221    -  promoter       T7 promoter: promoter for bacteriophage T7 RNA polymerase
   4355..5164    +  CDS            KanR: aminoglycoside phosphotransferase; aph(3')-Ia; confers resistance to kanamycin in bacteria or G418 (Geneticin®) in eukaryotes
   5311..5899    +  rep_origin     ori: high-copy-number ColE1/pMB1/pBR322/pUC origin of replication
>Addgene plasmid #132284 | pDONR221_SLC4A5 | addgene full sequence | sequence record 263266 | Addgene NGS Result
CTTTCCTGCGTTATCCCCTGATTCTGTGGATAACCGTATTACCGCCTTTGAGTGAGCTGATACCGCTCGC
CGCAGCCGAACGACCGAGCGCAGCGAGTCAGTGAGCGAGGAAGCGGAAGAGCGCCCAATACGCAAACCGC
CTCTCCCCGCGCGTTGGCCGATTCATTAATGCAGCTGGCACGACAGGTTTCCCGACTGGAAAGCGGGCAG
TGAGCGCAACGCAATTAATACGCGTACCGCTAGCCAGGAAGAGTTTGTAGAAACGCAAAAAGGCCATCCG
TCAGGATGGCCTTCTGCTTAGTTTGATGCCTGGCAGTTTATGGCGGGCGTCCTGCCCGCCACCCTCCGGG
CCGTTGCTTCACAACGTTCAAATCCGCTCCCGGCGGATTTGTCCTACTCAGGAGAGCGTTCACCGACAAA
CAACAGATAAAACGAAAGGCCCAGTCTTCCGACTGAGCCTTTCGTTTTATTTGATGCCTGGCAGTTCCCT
ACTCTCGCGTTAACGCTAGCATGGATGTTTTCCCAGTCACGACGTTGTAAAACGACGGCCAGTCTTAAGC
TCGGGCCCCAAATAATGATTTTATTTTGACTGATAGTGACCTGTTCGTTGCAACACATTGATGAGCAATG
CTTTTTTATAATGCCAACTTTGTACAAAAAAGCAGGCTCCACCATGAAGGTGAAGGAGGAGAAGGCCGGC
GTGGGCAAGCTGGACCACACCAACCACCGGAGAAGGTTCCCCGATCAGAAGGAGTGCCCACCTATCCACA
TCGGACTGCCAGTGCCTACCTACCCTCAGAGAAAGACAGATCAGAAGGGCCACCTGTCTGGCCTGCAGAA
GGTGCACTGGGGACTGAGGCCAGACCAGCCACAGCAGGAGCTGACCGGACCTGGAAGCGGAGCAAGCTCC
CAGGACTCTAGCATGGATCTGATCTCTAGAACAAGGAGCCCAGCAGCAGAGCAGCTGCAGGACATCCTGG
GAGAGGAGGATGAGGCCCCAAATCCCACCCTGTTTACAGAGATGGATACCCTGCAGCACGACGGCGATCA
GATGGAGTGGAAGGAGAGCGCCCGCTGGATCAAGTTCGAGGAGAAGGTGGAGGAGGGAGGAGAGCGGTGG
TCCAAGCCCCACGTGAGCACCCTGTCCCTGCACTCTCTGTTCGAGCTGAGAACATGCCTGCAGACCGGCA
CAGTGCTGCTGGACCTGGATTCTGGCAGCCTGCCACAGATCATCGACGATGTGATCGAGAAGCAGATCGA
GGACGGACTGCTGAGGCCAGAGCTGAGGGAGCGGGTGTCTTACGTGCTGCTGCGCCGGCACAGGCACCAG
ACCAAGAAGCCTATCCACCGGAGCCTGGCCGATATCGGCAAGTCCGTGTCTACCACAAACAGATCCCCTG
CAAGGTCTCCAGGAGCAGGACCAAGCCTGCACCACTCCACAGAGGACCTGAGAATGAGGCAGTCCGCCAA
CTATGGCCGGCTGTGCCACGCACAGAGCCGGTCCATGAATGACATCTCTCTGACCCCTAACACAGATCAG
CGGAAGAATAAGTTTATGAAGAAGATCCCAAAGGACAGCGAGGCCTCCAATGTGCTGGTGGGCGAGGTGG
ACTTCCTGGATCAGCCCTTCATCGCCTTTGTGAGACTGATCCAGTCCGCCATGCTGGGAGGAGTGACCGA
GGTGCCTGTGCCAACAAGGTTCCTGTTTATCCTGCTGGGCCCTAGCGGCAGAGCCAAGTCCTACAACGAG
ATCGGCAGGGCCATCGCCACCCTGATGGTGGACGATCTGTTTAGCGACGTGGCCTATAAGGCCCGCAATC
GGGAGGATCTGATCGCCGGCATCGACGAGTTCCTGGATGAAGTGATCGTGCTGCCACCAGGAGAGTGGGA
CCCAAACATCAGAATCGAGCCTCCAAAGAAGGTGCCCAGCGCCGATAAGAGGAAGAGCGTGTTCAGCCTG
GCCGAGCTGGGCCAGATGAACGGCTCCGTGGGAGGAGGAGGAGGAGCACCAGGAGGAGGCAATGGCGGAG
GAGGCGGCGGCGGCTCTGGCGGCGGCGCCGGCAGCGGCGGCGCCGGCGGCACCTCCTCTGGCGACGATGG
CGAGATGCCCGCCATGCACGAGATCGGCGAGGAGCTGATCTGGACAGGCCGCTTCTTTGGCGGCCTGTGC
CTGGATATCAAGCGGAAGCTGCCTTGGTTCCCATCCGACTTTTACGATGGCTTCCACATCCAGTCTATCA
GCGCCATCCTGTTTATCTATCTGGGCTGTATCACCAACGCCATCACATTCGGCGGACTGCTGGGCGACGC
AACCGATAATTACCAGGGCGTGATGGAGTCCTTTCTGGGCACAGCCATGGCCGGCTCCCTGTTCTGCCTG
TTTTCTGGCCAGCCCCTGATCATCCTGAGCTCCACCGGCCCTATCCTGATCTTTGAGAAGCTGCTGTTCG
ACTTTAGCAAGGGCAACGGCCTGGATTATATGGAGTTCCGCCTGTGGATCGGACTGCACTCCGCCGTGCA
GTGTCTGATCCTGGTGGCCACCGACGCCTCTTTCATCATCAAGTACATCACCCGGTTTACAGAGGAGGGC
TTCTCTACACTGATCAGCTTCATCTTTATCTATGACGCCATCAAGAAGATGATCGGCGCCTTTAAGTACT
ATCCAATCAACATGGACTTCAAGCCCAATTTCATCACCACATACAAGTGCGAGTGCGTGGCCCCCGACAC
CGTGAACACCACAGTGTTCAATGCAAGCGCCCCACTGGCACCTGACACCAACGCCTCCCTGTACAACCTG
CTGAATCTGACAGCCCTGGATTGGTCCCTGCTGTCTAAGAAGGAGTGCCTGTCTTATGGCGGCCGCCTGC
TGGGCAATAGCTGTAAGTTTATCCCTGATCTGGCCCTGATGTCCTTCATCCTGTTCTTTGGCACCTACTC
TATGACCCTGACACTGAAGAAGTTCAAGTTTAGCAGATATTTCCCAACAAAGGTGAGGGCCCTGGTGGCC
GACTTTTCCATCGTGTTCTCTATCCTGATGTTTTGCGGCATCGATGCCTGTTTCGGACTGGAGACCCCAA
AGCTGCACGTGCCTAGCGTGATCAAGCCAACAAGACCCGACAGGGGCTGGTTTGTGGCCCCATTCGGCAA
GAACCCCTGGTGGGTGTATCCTGCCTCCATCCTGCCAGCCCTGCTGGTGACCATCCTGATCTTTATGGAT
CAGCAGATCACAGCCGTGATCGTGAACAGAAAGGAGAATAAGCTGAAGAAGGCCGCCGGCTACCACCTGG
ACCTGTTTTGGGTGGGCATCCTGATGGCCCTGTGCAGCTTCATGGGCCTGCCTTGGTACGTGGCCGCCAC
CGTGATCAGCATCGCCCACATCGATTCCCTGAAGATGGAGACCGAGACATCCGCCCCTGGAGAGCAGCCA
CAGTTCCTGGGCGTGCGCGAGCAGAGGGTGACCGGCATCATCGTGTTTATCCTGACAGGCATCAGCGTGT
TCCTGGCCCCAATCCTGAAGTGTATCCCCCTGCCTGTGCTGTACGGCGTGTTTCTGTATATGGGCGTGGC
CTCTCTGAATGGAATCCAGATGGGAACCGGAGGAAGCGAGTTCAAGATCCAGAAGAAGCTGACACCCTTT
TGGGAGCGGTGCAAGCTGTTCCTGATGCCCGCCAAGCACCAGCCTGACCACGCCTTTCTGCGGCACGTGC
CTCTGAGAAGGATCCACCTGTTCACCCTGGTGCAGATCCTGTGCCTGGCCGTGCTGTGGATCCTGAAGTC
CACAGTGGCCGCCATCATCTTTCCCGTGATGATCCTGGGCCTGATCATCGTGCGCCGGCTGCTGGATTTC
ATCTTTTCTCAGCACGACCTGGCCTGGATCGATAACATCCTGCCAGAGAAGGAGAAGAAGGAGACCGACA
AGAAGAGAAAGAGGAAGAAGGGAGCACACGAGGACTGCGATGAGGAGCCCCAGTTCCCCCCTCCAAGCGT
GATCAAGATCCCTATGGAGAGCGTGCAGTCCGACCCACAGAATGGCATCCACTGTATCGCCCGCAAGCGG
TCTAGCTCCTGGTCCTACTCTCTGGACCCAGCTTTCTTGTACAAAGTTGGCATTATAAGAAAGCATTGCT
TATCAATTTGTTGCAACGAACAGGTCACTATCAGTCAAAATAAAATCATTATTTGCCATCCAGCTGATAT
CCCCTATAGTGAGTCGTATTACATGGTCATAGCTGTTTCCTGGCAGCTCTGGCCCGTGTCTCAAAATCTC
TGATGTTACATTGCACAAGATAAAAATATATCATCATGAACAATAAAACTGTCTGCTTACATAAACAGTA
ATACAAGGGGTGTTATGAGCCATATTCAACGGGAAACGTCGAGGCCGCGATTAAATTCCAACATGGATGC
TGATTTATATGGGTATAAATGGGCTCGCGATAATGTCGGGCAATCAGGTGCGACAATCTATCGCTTGTAT
GGGAAGCCCGATGCGCCAGAGTTGTTTCTGAAACATGGCAAAGGTAGCGTTGCCAATGATGTTACAGATG
AGATGGTCAGACTAAACTGGCTGACGGAATTTATGCCTCTTCCGACCATCAAGCATTTTATCCGTACTCC
TGATGATGCATGGTTACTCACCACTGCGATCCCCGGAAAAACAGCATTCCAGGTATTAGAAGAATATCCT
GATTCAGGTGAAAATATTGTTGATGCGCTGGCAGTGTTCCTGCGCCGGTTGCATTCGATTCCTGTTTGTA
ATTGTCCTTTTAACAGCGATCGCGTATTTCGTCTCGCTCAGGCGCAATCACGAATGAATAACGGTTTGGT
TGATGCGAGTGATTTTGATGACGAGCGTAATGGCTGGCCTGTTGAACAAGTCTGGAAAGAAATGCATAAA
CTTTTGCCATTCTCACCGGATTCAGTCGTCACTCATGGTGATTTCTCACTTGATAACCTTATTTTTGACG
AGGGGAAATTAATAGGTTGTATTGATGTTGGACGAGTCGGAATCGCAGACCGATACCAGGATCTTGCCAT
CCTATGGAACTGCCTCGGTGAGTTTTCTCCTTCATTACAGAAACGGCTTTTTCAAAAATATGGTATTGAT
AATCCTGATATGAATAAATTGCAGTTTCATTTGATGCTCGATGAGTTTTTCTAATCAGAATTGGTTAATT
GGTTGTAACACTGGCAGAGCATTACGCTGACTTGACGGGACGGCGCAAGCTCATGACCAAAATCCCTTAA
CGTGAGTTACGCGTCGTTCCACTGAGCGTCAGACCCCGTAGAAAAGATCAAAGGATCTTCTTGAGATCCT
TTTTTTCTGCGCGTAATCTGCTGCTTGCAAACAAAAAAACCACCGCTACCAGCGGTGGTTTGTTTGCCGG
ATCAAGAGCTACCAACTCTTTTTCCGAAGGTAACTGGCTTCAGCAGAGCGCAGATACCAAATACTGTTCT
TCTAGTGTAGCCGTAGTTAGGCCACCACTTCAAGAACTCTGTAGCACCGCCTACATACCTCGCTCTGCTA
ATCCTGTTACCAGTGGCTGCTGCCAGTGGCGATAAGTCGTGTCTTACCGGGTTGGACTCAAGACGATAGT
TACCGGATAAGGCGCAGCGGTCGGGCTGAACGGGGGGTTCGTGCACACAGCCCAGCTTGGAGCGAACGAC
CTACACCGAACTGAGATACCTACAGCGTGAGCTATGAGAAAGCGCCACGCTTCCCGAAGGGAGAAAGGCG
GACAGGTATCCGGTAAGCGGCAGGGTCGGAACAGGAGAGCGCACGAGGGAGCTTCCAGGGGGAAACGCCT
GGTATCTTTATAGTCCTGTCGGGTTTCGCCACCTCTGACTTGAGCGTCGATTTTTGTGATGCTCGTCAGG
GGGGCGGAGCCTATGGAAAAACGCCAGCAACGCGGCCTTTTTACGGTTCCTGGCCTTTTGCTGGCCTTTT
GCTCACATGTT
