>Addgene plasmid #132284 | pDONR221_SLC4A5 | depositor partial sequence | sequence record 253968 | Codon-optimized ORF of SLC4A5
ATGAAGGTGAAGGAGGAGAAGGCCGGCGTGGGCAAGCTGGACCACACCAACCACCGGAGAAGGTTCCCCG
ATCAGAAGGAGTGCCCACCTATCCACATCGGACTGCCAGTGCCTACCTACCCTCAGAGAAAGACAGATCA
GAAGGGCCACCTGTCTGGCCTGCAGAAGGTGCACTGGGGACTGAGGCCAGACCAGCCACAGCAGGAGCTG
ACCGGACCTGGAAGCGGAGCAAGCTCCCAGGACTCTAGCATGGATCTGATCTCTAGAACAAGGAGCCCAG
CAGCAGAGCAGCTGCAGGACATCCTGGGAGAGGAGGATGAGGCCCCAAATCCCACCCTGTTTACAGAGAT
GGATACCCTGCAGCACGACGGCGATCAGATGGAGTGGAAGGAGAGCGCCCGCTGGATCAAGTTCGAGGAG
AAGGTGGAGGAGGGAGGAGAGCGGTGGTCCAAGCCCCACGTGAGCACCCTGTCCCTGCACTCTCTGTTCG
AGCTGAGAACATGCCTGCAGACCGGCACAGTGCTGCTGGACCTGGATTCTGGCAGCCTGCCACAGATCAT
CGACGATGTGATCGAGAAGCAGATCGAGGACGGACTGCTGAGGCCAGAGCTGAGGGAGCGGGTGTCTTAC
GTGCTGCTGCGCCGGCACAGGCACCAGACCAAGAAGCCTATCCACCGGAGCCTGGCCGATATCGGCAAGT
CCGTGTCTACCACAAACAGATCCCCTGCAAGGTCTCCAGGAGCAGGACCAAGCCTGCACCACTCCACAGA
GGACCTGAGAATGAGGCAGTCCGCCAACTATGGCCGGCTGTGCCACGCACAGAGCCGGTCCATGAATGAC
ATCTCTCTGACCCCTAACACAGATCAGCGGAAGAATAAGTTTATGAAGAAGATCCCAAAGGACAGCGAGG
CCTCCAATGTGCTGGTGGGCGAGGTGGACTTCCTGGATCAGCCCTTCATCGCCTTTGTGAGACTGATCCA
GTCCGCCATGCTGGGAGGAGTGACCGAGGTGCCTGTGCCAACAAGGTTCCTGTTTATCCTGCTGGGCCCT
AGCGGCAGAGCCAAGTCCTACAACGAGATCGGCAGGGCCATCGCCACCCTGATGGTGGACGATCTGTTTA
GCGACGTGGCCTATAAGGCCCGCAATCGGGAGGATCTGATCGCCGGCATCGACGAGTTCCTGGATGAAGT
GATCGTGCTGCCACCAGGAGAGTGGGACCCAAACATCAGAATCGAGCCTCCAAAGAAGGTGCCCAGCGCC
GATAAGAGGAAGAGCGTGTTCAGCCTGGCCGAGCTGGGCCAGATGAACGGCTCCGTGGGAGGAGGAGGAG
GAGCACCAGGAGGAGGCAATGGCGGAGGAGGCGGCGGCGGCTCTGGCGGCGGCGCCGGCAGCGGCGGCGC
CGGCGGCACCTCCTCTGGCGACGATGGCGAGATGCCCGCCATGCACGAGATCGGCGAGGAGCTGATCTGG
ACAGGCCGCTTCTTTGGCGGCCTGTGCCTGGATATCAAGCGGAAGCTGCCTTGGTTCCCATCCGACTTTT
ACGATGGCTTCCACATCCAGTCTATCAGCGCCATCCTGTTTATCTATCTGGGCTGTATCACCAACGCCAT
CACATTCGGCGGACTGCTGGGCGACGCAACCGATAATTACCAGGGCGTGATGGAGTCCTTTCTGGGCACA
GCCATGGCCGGCTCCCTGTTCTGCCTGTTTTCTGGCCAGCCCCTGATCATCCTGAGCTCCACCGGCCCTA
TCCTGATCTTTGAGAAGCTGCTGTTCGACTTTAGCAAGGGCAACGGCCTGGATTATATGGAGTTCCGCCT
GTGGATCGGACTGCACTCCGCCGTGCAGTGTCTGATCCTGGTGGCCACCGACGCCTCTTTCATCATCAAG
TACATCACCCGGTTTACAGAGGAGGGCTTCTCTACACTGATCAGCTTCATCTTTATCTATGACGCCATCA
AGAAGATGATCGGCGCCTTTAAGTACTATCCAATCAACATGGACTTCAAGCCCAATTTCATCACCACATA
CAAGTGCGAGTGCGTGGCCCCCGACACCGTGAACACCACAGTGTTCAATGCAAGCGCCCCACTGGCACCT
GACACCAACGCCTCCCTGTACAACCTGCTGAATCTGACAGCCCTGGATTGGTCCCTGCTGTCTAAGAAGG
AGTGCCTGTCTTATGGCGGCCGCCTGCTGGGCAATAGCTGTAAGTTTATCCCTGATCTGGCCCTGATGTC
CTTCATCCTGTTCTTTGGCACCTACTCTATGACCCTGACACTGAAGAAGTTCAAGTTTAGCAGATATTTC
CCAACAAAGGTGAGGGCCCTGGTGGCCGACTTTTCCATCGTGTTCTCTATCCTGATGTTTTGCGGCATCG
ATGCCTGTTTCGGACTGGAGACCCCAAAGCTGCACGTGCCTAGCGTGATCAAGCCAACAAGACCCGACAG
GGGCTGGTTTGTGGCCCCATTCGGCAAGAACCCCTGGTGGGTGTATCCTGCCTCCATCCTGCCAGCCCTG
CTGGTGACCATCCTGATCTTTATGGATCAGCAGATCACAGCCGTGATCGTGAACAGAAAGGAGAATAAGC
TGAAGAAGGCCGCCGGCTACCACCTGGACCTGTTTTGGGTGGGCATCCTGATGGCCCTGTGCAGCTTCAT
GGGCCTGCCTTGGTACGTGGCCGCCACCGTGATCAGCATCGCCCACATCGATTCCCTGAAGATGGAGACC
GAGACATCCGCCCCTGGAGAGCAGCCACAGTTCCTGGGCGTGCGCGAGCAGAGGGTGACCGGCATCATCG
TGTTTATCCTGACAGGCATCAGCGTGTTCCTGGCCCCAATCCTGAAGTGTATCCCCCTGCCTGTGCTGTA
CGGCGTGTTTCTGTATATGGGCGTGGCCTCTCTGAATGGAATCCAGATGGGAACCGGAGGAAGCGAGTTC
AAGATCCAGAAGAAGCTGACACCCTTTTGGGAGCGGTGCAAGCTGTTCCTGATGCCCGCCAAGCACCAGC
CTGACCACGCCTTTCTGCGGCACGTGCCTCTGAGAAGGATCCACCTGTTCACCCTGGTGCAGATCCTGTG
CCTGGCCGTGCTGTGGATCCTGAAGTCCACAGTGGCCGCCATCATCTTTCCCGTGATGATCCTGGGCCTG
ATCATCGTGCGCCGGCTGCTGGATTTCATCTTTTCTCAGCACGACCTGGCCTGGATCGATAACATCCTGC
CAGAGAAGGAGAAGAAGGAGACCGACAAGAAGAGAAAGAGGAAGAAGGGAGCACACGAGGACTGCGATGA
GGAGCCCCAGTTCCCCCCTCCAAGCGTGATCAAGATCCCTATGGAGAGCGTGCAGTCCGACCCACAGAAT
GGCATCCACTGTATCGCCCGCAAGCGGTCTAGCTCCTGGTCCTACTCTCTG
